>Addgene plasmid #208289 | pCMV-T7-BPNLS-ABE8e-iSpyMac-BPNLS-P2A-EGFP (LLH528) | addgene full sequence | sequence record 410849 | Addgene NGS Result
ATATGCCAAGTACGCCCCCTATTGACGTCAATGACGGTAAATGGCCCGCCTGGCATTATGCCCAGTACAT
GACCTTATGGGACTTTCCTACTTGGCAGTACATCTACGTATTAGTCATCGCTATTACCATGGTGATGCGG
TTTTGGCAGTACATCAATGGGCGTGGATAGCGGTTTGACTCACGGGGATTTCCAAGTCTCCACCCCATTG
ACGTCAATGGGAGTTTGTTTTGGCACCAAAATCAACGGGACTTTCCAAAATGTCGTAACAACTCCGCCCC
ATTGACGCAAATGGGCGGTAGGCGTGTACGGTGGGAGGTCTATATAAGCAGAGCTGGTTTAGTGAACCGT
CAGATCCGCTAGAGATCCGCGGCCGCTAATACGACTCACTATAGGGAGAGCCGCCACCATGAAACGGACA
GCCGACGGAAGCGAGTTCGAGTCACCAAAGAAGAAGCGGAAAGTCTCTGAGGTGGAGTTTTCCCACGAGT
ACTGGATGAGACATGCCCTGACCCTGGCCAAGAGGGCACGCGATGAGAGGGAGGTGCCTGTGGGAGCCGT
GCTGGTGCTGAACAATAGAGTGATCGGCGAGGGCTGGAACAGAGCCATCGGCCTGCACGACCCAACAGCC
CATGCCGAAATTATGGCCCTGAGACAGGGCGGCCTGGTCATGCAGAACTACAGACTGATTGACGCCACCC
TGTACGTGACATTCGAGCCTTGCGTGATGTGCGCCGGCGCCATGATCCACTCTAGGATCGGCCGCGTGGT
GTTTGGCGTGAGGAACAGCAAAAGAGGCGCCGCAGGCTCCCTGATGAACGTGCTGAACTACCCCGGCATG
AATCACCGCGTCGAAATTACCGAGGGAATCCTGGCAGATGAATGTGCCGCCCTGCTGTGCGATTTCTACC
GGATGCCTAGACAGGTGTTCAATGCTCAGAAGAAGGCCCAGAGCTCCATCAACTCCGGAGGATCTAGCGG
AGGCTCCTCTGGCTCTGAGACACCTGGCACAAGCGAGAGCGCAACACCTGAAAGCAGCGGGGGCAGCAGC
GGGGGGTCAGACAAGAAGTACAGCATCGGCCTGGCCATCGGCACCAACTCTGTGGGCTGGGCCGTGATCA
CCGACGAGTACAAGGTGCCCAGCAAGAAATTCAAGGTGCTGGGCAACACCGACCGGCACAGCATCAAGAA
GAACCTGATCGGAGCCCTGCTGTTCGACAGCGGCGAAACAGCCGAGGCCACCCGGCTGAAGAGAACCGCC
AGAAGAAGATACACCAGACGGAAGAACCGGATCTGCTATCTGCAAGAGATCTTCAGCAACGAGATGGCCA
AGGTGGACGACAGCTTCTTCCACAGACTGGAAGAGTCCTTCCTGGTGGAAGAGGATAAGAAGCACGAGCG
GCACCCCATCTTCGGCAACATCGTGGACGAGGTGGCCTACCACGAGAAGTACCCCACCATCTACCACCTG
AGAAAGAAACTGGTGGACAGCACCGACAAGGCCGACCTGCGGCTGATCTATCTGGCCCTGGCCCACATGA
TCAAGTTCCGGGGCCACTTCCTGATCGAGGGCGACCTGAACCCCGACAACAGCGACGTGGACAAGCTGTT
CATCCAGCTGGTGCAGACCTACAACCAGCTGTTCGAGGAAAACCCCATCAACGCCAGCGGCGTGGACGCC
AAGGCCATCCTGTCTGCCAGACTGAGCAAGAGCAGAAAGCTGGAAAATCTGATCGCCCAGCTGCCCGGCG
AGAAGAAGAATGGCCTGTTCGGAAACCTGATTGCCCTGAGCCTGGGCCTGACCCCCAACTTCAAGAGCAA
CTTCGACCTGGCCGAGGATGCCAAACTGCAGCTGAGCAAGGACACCTACGACGACGACCTGGACAACCTG
CTGGCCCAGATCGGCGACCAGTACGCCGACCTGTTTCTGGCCGCCAAGAACCTGTCCGACGCCATCCTGC
TGAGCGACATCCTGAGAGTGAACACCGAGATCACCAAGGCCCCCCTGAGCGCCTCTATGATCAAGAGATA
CGACGAGCACCACCAGGACCTGACCCTGCTGAAAGCTCTCGTGCGGCAGCAGCTGCCTGAGAAGTACAAA
GAGATTTTCTTCGACCAGAGCAAGAACGGCTACGCCGGCTACATTGACGGCGGAGCCAGCCAGGAAGAGT
TCTACAAGTTCATCAAGCCCATCCTGGAAAAGATGGACGGCACCGAGGAACTGCTCGTGAAGCTGAAGAG
AGAGGACCTGCTGCGGAAGCAGCGGACCTTCGACAACGGCAGCATCCCCCACCAGATCCACCTGGGAGAG
CTGCACGCCATTCTGCGGCGGCAGGAAGATTTTTACCCATTCCTGAAGGACAACCGGGAAAAGATCGAGA
AGATCCTGACCTTCCGCATCCCCTACTACGTGGGCCCTCTGGCCAGGGGAAACAGCAGATTCGCCTGGAT
GACCAGAAAGAGCGAGGAAACCATCACCCCCTGGAACTTCGAGGAAGTGGTGGACAAGGGCGCTTCCGCC
CAGAGCTTCATCGAGCGGATGACCAACTTCGATAAGAACCTGCCCAACGAGAAGGTGCTGCCCAAGCACA
GCCTGCTGTACGAGTACTTCACCGTGTATAACGAGCTGACCAAAGTGAAATACGTGACCGAGGGAATGAG
AAAGCCCGCCTTCCTGAGCGGCGAGCAGAAAAAGGCCATCGTGGACCTGCTGTTCAAGACCAACCGGAAA
GTGACCGTGAAGCAGCTGAAAGAGGACTACTTCAAGAAAATCGAGTGCTTCGACTCCGTGGAAATCTCCG
GCGTGGAAGATCGGTTCAACGCCTCCCTGGGCACATACCACGATCTGCTGAAAATTATCAAGGACAAGGA
CTTCCTGGACAATGAGGAAAACGAGGACATTCTGGAAGATATCGTGCTGACCCTGACACTGTTTGAGGAC
AGAGAGATGATCGAGGAACGGCTGAAAACCTATGCCCACCTGTTCGACGACAAAGTGATGAAGCAGCTGA
AGCGGCGGAGATACACCGGCTGGGGCAGGCTGAGCCGGAAGCTGATCAACGGCATCCGGGACAAGCAGTC
CGGCAAGACAATCCTGGATTTCCTGAAGTCCGACGGCTTCGCCAACAGAAACTTCATGCAGCTGATCCAC
GACGACAGCCTGACCTTTAAAGAGGACATCCAGAAAGCCCAGGTGTCCGGCCAGGGCGATAGCCTGCACG
AGCACATTGCCAATCTGGCCGGCAGCCCCGCCATTAAGAAGGGCATCCTGCAGACAGTGAAGGTGGTGGA
CGAGCTCGTGAAAGTGATGGGCCGGCACAAGCCCGAGAACATCGTGATCGAAATGGCCAGAGAGAACCAG
ACCACCCAGAAGGGACAGAAGAACAGCCGCGAGAGAATGAAGCGGATCGAAGAGGGCATCAAAGAGCTGG
GCAGCCAGATCCTGAAAGAACACCCCGTGGAAAACACCCAGCTGCAGAACGAGAAGCTGTACCTGTACTA
CCTGCAGAATGGGCGGGATATGTACGTGGACCAGGAACTGGACATCAACCGGCTGTCCGACTACGATGTG
GACCATATCGTGCCTCAGAGCTTTCTGAAGGACGACTCCATCGACAACAAGGTGCTGACCAGAAGCGACA
AGAACCGGGGCAAGAGCGACAACGTGCCCTCCGAAGAGGTCGTGAAGAAGATGAAGAACTACTGGCGGCA
GCTGCTGAACGCCAAGCTGATTACCCAGAGAAAGTTCGACAATCTGACCAAGGCCGAGAGAGGCGGCCTG
AGCGAACTGGATAAGGCCGGCTTCATCAAGAGACAGCTGGTGGAAACCCGGCAGATCACAAAGCACGTGG
CACAGATCCTGGACTCCCGGATGAACACTAAGTACGACGAGAATGACAAGCTGATCCGGGAAGTGAAAGT
GATCACCCTGAAGTCCAAGCTGGTGTCCGATTTCCGGAAGGATTTCCAGTTTTACAAAGTGCGCGAGATC
AACAACTACCACCACGCCCACGACGCCTACCTGAACGCCGTCGTGGGAACCGCCCTGATCAAAAAGTACC
CTAAGCTGGAAAGCGAGTTCGTGTACGGCGACTACAAGGTGTACGACGTGCGGAAGATGATCGCCAAGAG
CGAGCAGGAAATCGGCAAGGCTACCGCCAAGTACTTCTTCTACAGCAACATCATGAACTTTTTCAAGACC
GAGATTACCCTGGCCAACGGCGAGATCCGGAAGCGGCCTCTGATCGAGACAAACGGCGAAACCGGGGAGA
TCGTGTGGGATAAGGGCCGGGATTTTGCCACCGTGCGGAAAGTGCTGAGCATGCCCCAAGTGAATATCGT
GAAAAAGACCGAGATCCAGACCGTGGGACAGAATGGAGGCCTGTTCGACGACAACCCCAAGAGCCCCCTG
GAGGTGACCCCCAGCAAACTGGTGCCCCTGAAGAAAGAGCTGAACCCCAAGAAATACGGCGGCTACCAGA
AGCCCACCACCGCCTACCCCGTGCTGCTGATCACCGACACCAAGCAGCTGATCCCCATCAGCGTGATGAA
CAAGAAACAGTTCGAGCAGAACCCCGTGAAGTTCCTGCGGGACCGGGGCTACCAGCAGGTGGGCAAGAAC
GACTTCATCAAGCTGCCCAAGTACACCCTGGTGGACATCGGCGACGGCATCAAGCGGCTGTGGGCCAGCA
GCAAGGAGATCCACAAGGGCAACCAGCTGGTGGTGAGCAAGAAGAGCCAGATCCTGCTGTACCACGCCCA
CCACCTGGACAGCGACCTGAGCAACGACTACCTGCAGAACCACAACCAGCAGTTCGACGTGCTGTTCAAC
GAGATCATCAGCTTCAGCAAAAAGTGCAAGCTGGGCAAGGAGCACATCCAGAAGATCGAGAACGTGTACA
GCAACAAGAAGAACAGCGCCAGCATCGAGGAGCTGGCCGAGAGCTTTATCAAACTGCTCGGCTTCACCCA
GCTGGGCGCCACCAGCCCCTTCAACTTCCTGGGCGTGAAGCTGAACCAGAAGCAGTACAAGGGCAAGAAG
GACTACATCCTGCCCTGCACCGAGGGCACCCTGATCAGACAGAGCATCACCGGACTGTACGAGACCAGAG
TGGATCTGAGCAAGATCGGCGAGGATTCTGGCGGCTCAAAAAGAACCGCCGACGGCAGCGAATTCGAGCC
CAAGAAGAAGAGGAAAGTCGGAAGCGGAGCTACTAACTTCAGCCTGCTGAAGCAGGCTGGAGACGTGGAG
GAGAACCCTGGACCTATGGTGAGCAAGGGCGAGGAGCTGTTCACCGGGGTGGTGCCCATCCTGGTCGAGC
TGGACGGCGACGTAAACGGCCACAAGTTCAGCGTGTCCGGCGAGGGCGAGGGCGATGCCACCTACGGCAA
GCTGACCCTGAAGTTCATCTGCACCACCGGCAAGCTGCCCGTGCCCTGGCCCACCCTCGTGACCACCCTG
ACCTATGGAGTGCAGTGCTTCAGCCGCTACCCCGACCACATGAAGCAGCACGACTTCTTCAAGTCCGCCA
TGCCCGAAGGCTACGTCCAGGAGCGCACCATCTTCTTCAAGGACGACGGCAACTACAAGACCCGCGCCGA
GGTGAAGTTCGAGGGCGACACCCTGGTGAACCGCATCGAGCTGAAGGGCATCGACTTCAAGGAGGACGGC
AACATCCTGGGGCACAAGCTGGAGTACAACTACAACAGCCACAACGTCTATATCATGGCCGACAAGCAGA
AGAACGGCATCAAGGTGAACTTCAAGATCCGCCACAACATCGAGGACGGCAGCGTGCAGCTCGCCGACCA
CTACCAGCAGAACACCCCCATCGGCGACGGCCCCGTGCTGCTGCCCGACAACCACTACCTGAGCACCCAG
TCCGCCCTGAGCAAAGACCCCAACGAGAAGCGCGATCACATGGTCCTGCTGGAGTTCGTGACCGCCGCCG
GGATCACTCTCGGCATGGACGAGCTGTACAAGTCTGGTGGTTCTCCCAAGAAGAAGAGGAAAGTCTAACC
GGTCATCATCACCATCACCATTGAGTTTAAACCCGCTGATCAGCCTCGACTGTGCCTTCTAGTTGCCAGC
CATCTGTTGTTTGCCCCTCCCCCGTGCCTTCCTTGACCCTGGAAGGTGCCACTCCCACTGTCCTTTCCTA
ATAAAATGAGGAAATTGCATCGCATTGTCTGAGTAGGTGTCATTCTATTCTGGGGGGTGGGGTGGGGCAG
GACAGCAAGGGGGAGGATTGGGAAGACAATAGCAGGCATGCTGGGGATGCGGTGGGCTCTATGGCTTCTG
AGGCGGAAAGAACCAGCTGGGGCTCGATACCGTCGACCTCTAGCTAGAGCTTGGCGTAATCATGGTCATA
GCTGTTTCCTGTGTGAAATTGTTATCCGCTCACAATTCCACACAACATACGAGCCGGAAGCATAAAGTGT
AAAGCCTAGGGTGCCTAATGAGTGAGCTAACTCACATTAATTGCGTTGCGCTCACTGCCCGCTTTCCAGT
CGGGAAACCTGTCGTGCCAGCTGCATTAATGAATCGGCCAACGCGCGGGGAGAGGCGGTTTGCGTATTGG
GCGCTCTTCCGCTTCCTCGCTCACTGACTCGCTGCGCTCGGTCGTTCGGCTGCGGCGAGCGGTATCAGCT
CACTCAAAGGCGGTAATACGGTTATCCACAGAATCAGGGGATAACGCAGGAAAGAACATGTGAGCAAAAG
GCCAGCAAAAGGCCAGGAACCGTAAAAAGGCCGCGTTGCTGGCGTTTTTCCATAGGCTCCGCCCCCCTGA
CGAGCATCACAAAAATCGACGCTCAAGTCAGAGGTGGCGAAACCCGACAGGACTATAAAGATACCAGGCG
TTTCCCCCTGGAAGCTCCCTCGTGCGCTCTCCTGTTCCGACCCTGCCGCTTACCGGATACCTGTCCGCCT
TTCTCCCTTCGGGAAGCGTGGCGCTTTCTCATAGCTCACGCTGTAGGTATCTCAGTTCGGTGTAGGTCGT
TCGCTCCAAGCTGGGCTGTGTGCACGAACCCCCCGTTCAGCCCGACCGCTGCGCCTTATCCGGTAACTAT
CGTCTTGAGTCCAACCCGGTAAGACACGACTTATCGCCACTGGCAGCAGCCACTGGTAACAGGATTAGCA
GAGCGAGGTATGTAGGCGGTGCTACAGAGTTCTTGAAGTGGTGGCCTAACTACGGCTACACTAGAAGAAC
AGTATTTGGTATCTGCGCTCTGCTGAAGCCAGTTACCTTCGGAAAAAGAGTTGGTAGCTCTTGATCCGGC
AAACAAACCACCGCTGGTAGCGGTGGTTTTTTTGTTTGCAAGCAGCAGATTACGCGCAGAAAAAAAGGAT
CTCAAGAAGATCCTTTGATCTTTTCTACGGGGTCTGACACTCAGTGGAACGAAAACTCACGTTAAGGGAT
TTTGGTCATGAGATTATCAAAAAGGATCTTCACCTAGATCCTTTTAAATTAAAAATGAAGTTTTAAATCA
ATCTAAAGTATATATGAGTAAACTTGGTCTGACAGTTACCAATGCTTAATCAGTGAGGCACCTATCTCAG
CGATCTGTCTATTTCGTTCATCCATAGTTGCCTGACTCCCCGTCGTGTAGATAACTACGATACGGGAGGG
CTTACCATCTGGCCCCAGTGCTGCAATGATACCGCGAGACCCACGCTCACCGGCTCCAGATTTATCAGCA
ATAAACCAGCCAGCCGGAAGGGCCGAGCGCAGAAGTGGTCCTGCAACTTTATCCGCCTCCATCCAGTCTA
TTAATTGTTGCCGGGAAGCTAGAGTAAGTAGTTCGCCAGTTAATAGTTTGCGCAACGTTGTTGCCATTGC
TACAGGCATCGTGGTGTCACGCTCGTCGTTTGGTATGGCTTCATTCAGCTCCGGTTCCCAACGATCAAGG
CGAGTTACATGATCCCCCATGTTGTGCAAAAAAGCGGTTAGCTCCTTCGGTCCTCCGATCGTTGTCAGAA
GTAAGTTGGCCGCAGTGTTATCACTCATGGTTATGGCAGCACTGCATAATTCTCTTACTGTCATGCCATC
CGTAAGATGCTTTTCTGTGACTGGTGAGTACTCAACCAAGTCATTCTGAGAATAGTGTATGCGGCGACCG
AGTTGCTCTTGCCCGGCGTCAATACGGGATAATACCGCGCCACATAGCAGAACTTTAAAAGTGCTCATCA
TTGGAAAACGTTCTTCGGGGCGAAAACTCTCAAGGATCTTACCGCTGTTGAGATCCAGTTCGATGTAACC
CACTCGTGCACCCAACTGATCTTCAGCATCTTTTACTTTCACCAGCGTTTCTGGGTGAGCAAAAACAGGA
AGGCAAAATGCCGCAAAAAAGGGAATAAGGGCGACACGGAAATGTTGAATACTCATACTCTTCCTTTTTC
AATATTATTGAAGCATTTATCAGGGTTATTGTCTCATGAGCGGATACATATTTGAATGTATTTAGAAAAA
TAAACAAATAGGGGTTCCGCGCACATTTCCCCGAAAAGTGCCACCTGACGTCGACGGATCGGGAGATCGA
TCTCCCGATCCCCTAGGGTCGACTCTCAGTACAATCTGCTCTGATGCCGCATAGTTAAGCCAGTATCTGC
TCCCTGCTTGTGTGTTGGAGGTCGCTGAGTAGTGCGCGAGCAAAATTTAAGCTACAACAAGGCAAGGCTT
GACCGACAATTGCATGAAGAATCTGCTTAGGGTTAGGCGTTTTGCGCTGCTTCGCGATGTACGGGCCAGA
TATACGCGTTGACATTGATTATTGACTAGTTATTAATAGTAATCAATTACGGGGTCATTAGTTCATAGCC
CATATATGGAGTTCCGCGTTACATAACTTACGGTAAATGGCCCGCCTGGCTGACCGCCCAACGACCCCCG
CCCATTGACGTCAATAATGACGTATGTTCCCATAGTAACGCCAATAGGGACTTTCCATTGACGTCAATGG
GTGGAGTATTTACGGTAAACTGCCCACTTGGCAGTACATCAAGTGTATC
Features (pLannotate 1.2.2; 17 found; start..end, strand, type, name):
    132..335     +  promoter       CMV promoter: human cytomegalovirus (CMV) immediate early promoter
    377..395     +  promoter       T7 promoter: promoter for bacteriophage T7 RNA polymerase
    466..957     +  CDS            tadA: TADA_ECOLI - Also known as yfhC. Experimental evidence at protein level: Swiss-Prot protein existence level 1. Catalyzes the deamination of adenosine to inosine at the wobble position 34 of tRNA(Arg2). Essential for cell viability. From Escherichia coli (strain K12).
   1060..4353    +  CDS            Cas9 (fragment): Cas9 (Csn1) endonuclease from the Streptococcus pyogenes Type II CRISPR/Cas system generates RNA-guided double strand breaks in DNA
   5266..5982    +  CDS            EGFP: EGFP is a basic (constitutively fluorescent) green fluorescent protein published in 1996, derived from Aequorea victoria. It is reported to be a rapidly-maturing weak dimer with moderate acid sensitivity.
   6070..6294    +  polyA_signal   bGH poly(A) signal: bovine growth hormone polyadenylation signal
   6298..6319    +  promoter       SV40 promoter (fragment): SV40 enhancer and early promoter
   6324..6340    +  misc_feature   MCS (fragment): pBluescript multiple cloning site
   6389..6405    -  protein_bind   lac operator: The lac repressor binds to the lac operator to inhibit transcription in E. coli. This inhibition can be relieved by adding lactose or isopropyl-β-D-thiogalactopyranoside (IPTG). lac repressor encoded by lacI
   6413..6443    -  promoter       lac promoter: promoter for the E. coli lac operon
   6458..6479    -  protein_bind   CAP binding site: CAP binding activates transcription in the presence of cAMP. E. coli catabolite activator protein
   6492..6584    -  CDS            lacI (fragment): lac repressor; lacI; The lac repressor binds to the lac operator to inhibit transcription in E. coli. This inhibition can be relieved by adding lactose or isopropyl-β-D-thiogalactopyranoside (IPTG).
   6767..7355    -  rep_origin     ori: high-copy-number ColE1/pMB1/pBR322/pUC origin of replication
   7526..8386    -  CDS            AmpR: β-lactamase; bla; confers resistance to ampicillin, carbenicillin, and related antibiotics
   8387..8491    -  promoter       AmpR promoter: bla
   8562..8606    -  misc_feature   bom (fragment): basis of mobility region from pBR322
   8761..131     +  enhancer       CMV enhancer (across the origin): human cytomegalovirus immediate early enhancer
