[The description below was written by a language model from this plasmid's Addgene catalogue record and pLannotate feature annotations shown in this document.]
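Description:
pCMV-T7-BPNLS-ABE8e-iSpyMac-BPNLS-P2A-EGFP (LLH528) is a 9,009 nt mammalian expression and in vitro transcription plasmid encoding an adenine (A-to-G) base editor. It was built by Gibson cloning from an earlier ABE8e-nSpCas9-P2A-EGFP vector. It is maintained in E. coli as a high-copy plasmid through a ColE1/pUC-type origin and selected with ampicillin via the β-lactamase gene. Short remnants of lac regulatory elements, lacI, an SV40 promoter fragment, a multiple cloning site and the pBR322 bom region are also annotated in the backbone; these appear to be cloning-vector leftovers rather than functional parts of the payload.

The single expression cassette is driven by the CMV enhancer and immediate-early promoter for transcription in mammalian cells. A T7 promoter sits immediately downstream, so the same open reading frame can be transcribed in vitro into mRNA. The human codon-optimized coding sequence begins with a bipartite nuclear localization signal (BPNLS), followed by an E. coli TadA-derived deaminase domain carrying the ABE8e mutations. This domain is fused to iSpyMac with the D10A nickase mutation. The annotation tool recognises only part of this region as S. pyogenes Cas9, leaving the remainder up to EGFP unannotated, which fits a variant differing from SpCas9; the record does not detail the specific iSpyMac mutations. A second BPNLS, a P2A self-cleaving peptide and EGFP follow, so that transfected cells co-produce a separate green fluorescent marker. The cassette ends with a bovine growth hormone polyadenylation signal.

No guide RNA cassette is annotated, so a guide would have to be supplied separately. The associated publication concerns optimization of base editors for functional correction of SMN2 as an approach to spinal muscular atrophy.
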