Addgene plasmid #208289: pCMV-T7-BPNLS-ABE8e-iSpyMac-BPNLS-P2A-EGFP (LLH528)
Purpose: CMV and T7 promoter expression plasmid for human codon optimized ABE8e A-to-G base editor with iSpyMac(D10A) and P2A-EGFP
Depositing lab: Benjamin Kleinstiver. Depositing organization: Massachusetts General Hospital. Publication: Optimization of base editors for the functional correction of SMN2 as a treatment for spinal muscular atrophy. Alves CRR, Ha LL, Yaworski R, Sutton ER, Lazzarotto CR, Christie KA, Reilly A, Beauvais A, Doll RM, de la Cruz D, Maguire CA, Swoboda KJ, Tsai SQ, Kothary R, Kleinstiver BP. Nat Biomed Eng. 2023 Dec 6. doi: 10.1038/s41551-023-01132-z. PubMed 38057426.
Backbone
  Vector backbone: pCMV-T7-ABE8e-nSpCas9-P2A-EGFP (KAC978)
  Backbone manufacturer: Benjamin Kleinstiver (Addgene plasmid # 185910)
  Vector type: Mammalian Expression, CRISPR ; in vitro transcription; T7 promoter
Growth in bacteria
  Bacterial resistance: Ampicillin, 100 μg/mL
  Growth temperature: 37°C
  Growth strain: DH5alpha
  Copy number: High Copy
Gene/Insert
  Gene/Insert name: pCMV-T7-BPNLS-ABE8e-iSpyMac-BPNLS-P2A-EGFP (alt names: LLH528; ABE8e-iSpyMac)
  Species: Synthetic
  Mutation: ABE8e mutations in TadA; mutations in iSpyMac
  Promoter: CMV and T7
  Tag / fusion protein: BPNLS (N terminal on insert); BPNLS-P2A-EGFP (C terminal on insert)
  Cloning method: Gibson Cloning
  Sequencing primers: 5′ oBK6928-CCAAGTCTCCACCCCATTGACG; 3′ oBK219-GGGAGTGGCACCTTCCAGGGTC
Terms and licenses: Academic/Nonprofit Terms; Industry Terms: Not Available to Industry
How to cite: pCMV-T7-BPNLS-ABE8e-iSpyMac-BPNLS-P2A-EGFP (LLH528) was a gift from Benjamin Kleinstiver (Addgene plasmid # 208289 ; http://n2t.net/addgene:208289 ; RRID:Addgene_208289)
